Addgene plasmid #61527: mChF-AIP
Purpose: Expression of human FK506 binding protein 1A (FKBP1A) tagged with mCherry and AIP
Depositing lab: Takanari Inoue. Depositing organization: Johns Hopkins University and School of Medicine. Publication: Compartmentalized AMPK signaling illuminated by genetically encoded molecular sensors and actuators. Miyamoto T, Rho E, Sample V, Akano H, Magari M, Ueno T, Gorshkov K, Chen M, Tokumitsu H, Zhang J, Inoue T. Cell Rep. 2015 Apr 28;11(4):657-70. doi: 10.1016/j.celrep.2015.03.057. Epub 2015 Apr 16. PubMed 25892241.
Backbone
  Vector backbone: C1
  Vector type: Mammalian Expression
Growth in bacteria
  Bacterial resistance: Kanamycin, 50 μg/mL
  Growth temperature: 37°C
  Growth strain: DH5alpha
  Copy number: Unknown
Gene/Insert
  Gene/Insert name: FK506 binding protein 1A
  Species: H. sapiens (human)
  Entrez Gene: FKBP1A (a.k.a. FKBP-12, FKBP-1A, FKBP1, FKBP12, PKC12, PKCI2, PPIASE)
  Promoter: CMV
  Tag / fusion protein: mCherry (N terminal on insert); AIP (C terminal on insert)
  Cloning method: Unknown
  Sequencing primers: 5′ CMV Forward; 3′ SV40 poly A Reverse
Terms and licenses: Academic/Nonprofit Terms; Industry Terms: Not Available to Industry
How to cite: mChF-AIP was a gift from Takanari Inoue (Addgene plasmid # 61527 ; http://n2t.net/addgene:61527 ; RRID:Addgene_61527)
