[The description below was written by a language model from this plasmid's Addgene catalogue record.]
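Description:
mChF-AIP is a mammalian expression plasmid built on a C1-type backbone, in which a CMV promoter drives a three-part fusion protein: mCherry at the N terminus, human FK506 binding protein 1A (FKBP1A, also known as FKBP12) in the middle, and a C-terminal element designated AIP. The plasmid is propagated in E. coli under kanamycin selection. The record gives no feature table, so the origin of replication, any mammalian selection marker and the exact linker arrangement are not stated. The listed sequencing primers imply that an SV40 polyadenylation signal lies downstream of the open reading frame, as is usual for C1-style vectors.

The record does not define AIP. Given the associated publication on genetically encoded sensors and actuators for compartmentalized AMPK signaling, it most likely denotes an AMPK inhibitory peptide, though this is an inference from that context. FKBP is a standard component of chemically inducible dimerization systems: in the presence of rapamycin or an analog it binds an FRB domain, so an FKBP fusion can be rapidly recruited to wherever an FRB-tagged anchor has been placed in the cell. In this design, mCherry would allow the fusion's location and translocation to be followed by red fluorescence microscopy, while the AIP moiety would act as the functional cargo delivered to the chosen compartment. The construct is therefore suited to transient transfection in cultured mammalian cells to perturb signaling at defined subcellular sites. The partner FRB anchor constructs are not part of this record.
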