>Addgene plasmid #61527 | mChF-AIP | depositor partial sequence | sequence record 100269 | Author's partial sequence
CCACCGGTCGCCACCATGGTAAGCAAGGGCGAGGAGGATAACATGGCCATCATCAAGGAGTTCATGCGCT
TCAAGGTGCACATGGAGGGCTCCGTGAACGGCCACGAGTTCGAGATCGAGGGCGAGGGCGAGGGCCGCCC
CTACGAGGGCACCCAGACCGCCAAGCTGAAGGTGACCAAGGGTGGCCCCCTGCCCTTCGCCTGGGACATC
CTGTCCCCTCAGTTCATGTACGGCTCCAAGGCCTACGTGAAGCACCCCGCCGACATCCCCGACTACTTGA
AGCTGTCCTTCCCCGAGGGCTTCAAGTGGGAGCGCGTGATGAACTTCGAGGACGGCGGCGTGGTGACCGT
GACCCAGGACTCCTCCCTGCAGGACGGCGAGTTCATCTACAAGGTGAAGCTGCGCGGCACCAACTTCCCC
TCCGACGGCCCCGTAATGCAGAAGAAGACTATGGGCTGGGAGGCCTCCTCCGAGCGGATGTACCCCGAGG
ACGGCGCCCTGAAGGGCGAGATCAAGCAGAGGCTGAAGCTGAAGGACGGCGGCCACTACGACGCTGAGGT
CAAGACCACCTACAAGGCCAAGAAGCCCGTGCAGCTGCCCGGCGCCTACAACGTCAACATCAAGTTGGAC
ATCACCTCCCACAACGAGGACTACACCATCGTGGAACAGTACGAACGCGCCGAGGGCCGCCACTCCACCG
GCGGCATGGACGAGCTGTACAAGAGTGCTGGTGGTGGAGTGCAGGTGGAAACCATCTCCCCAGGAGACGG
GCGCACCTTCCCCAAGCGCGGCCAGACCTGCGTGGTGCACTACACCGGGATGCTTGAAGATGGAAAGAAA
TTTGATTCCTCCCGGGACAGAAACAAGCCCTTTAAGTTTATGCTAGGCAAGCAGGAGGTGATCCGAGGCT
GGGAAGAAGGGGTTGCCCAGATGAGTGTGGGTCAGAGAGCCAAACTGACTATATCTCCAGATTATGCCTA
TGGTGCCACTGGGCACCCAGGCATCATCCCACCACATGCCACTCTCGTCTTCGATGTGGAGCTTCTAAAA
CTGGAAAGTGCTGGTGGTAGTGCTGGTGGTAGTGCTGGTGGTAGTGCTGGTGGTAGTGCTGGTGGTCCTC
GAGCTCAAGCTTCGAATTCAGGATCAGGAGAGGGATCAACCAAGATGAGAAGAGTGGCTACTCTGGTGGA
CCTTGGAACCGGAGGATCAGAGCTCTGACTGCAGGNANCCACCGNTNNNNNNNNNNN
