>Addgene plasmid #61527 | mChF-AIP | addgene partial sequence | sequence record 101077 | CMV-F 5'-CGCAAATGGGCGGTAGGCGTG-3'
GTGAACCGTCAGATCCGCTAGCGCTACCGGTCGCCACCATGGTAAGCAAGGGCGAGGAGGATAACATGGC
CATCATCAAGGAGTTCATGCGCTTCAAGGTGCACATGGAGGGCTCCGTGAACGGCCACGAGTTCGAGATC
GAGGGCGAGGGCGAGGGCCGCCCCTACGAGGGCACCCAGACCGCCAAGCTGAAGGTGACCAAGGGTGGCC
CCCTGCCCTTCGCCTGGGACATCCTGTCCCCTCAGTTCATGTACGGCTCCAAGGCCTACGTGAAGCACCC
CGCCGACATCCCCGACTACTTGAAGCTGTCCTTCCCCGAGGGCTTCAAGTGGGAGCGCGTGATGAACTTC
GAGGACGGCGGCGTGGTGACCGTGACCCAGGACTCCTCCCTGCAGGACGGCGAGTTCATCTACAAGGTGA
AGCTGCGCGGCACCAACTTCCCCTCCGACGGCCCCGTAATGCAGAAGAAGACCATGGGCTGGGAGGCCTC
CTCCGAGCGGATGTACCCCGAGGACGGCGCCCTGAAGGGCGAGATCAAGCAGAGGCTGAAGCTGAAGGAC
GGCGGCCACTACGACGCTGAGGTCAAGACCACCTACAAGGCCAAGAAGCCCGTGCAGCTGCCCGGCGCCT
ACAACGTCAACATCAAGTTGGACATCACCTCCCACAACGAGGACTACACCATCGTGGAACAGTACGAACG
CGCCGAGGGCCGCCACTCCACCGGCGGCATGGACGAGCTGTACAAGAGTGCTGGTGGTGGAGTGCA
