>Addgene plasmid #61527 | mChF-AIP | addgene partial sequence | sequence record 101079 | SV40pA-R 5'-GAAATTTGTGATGCTATTGC-3'
CGAGATCAAGCAGAGGCTGAAGCTGAAGGACGGCGGCCACTACGACGCTGAGGTCAAGACCACCTACAAG
GCCAAGAAGCCCGTGCAGCTGCCCGGCGCCTACAACGTCAACATCAAGTTGGACATCACCTCCCACAACG
AGGACTACACCATCGTGGAACAGTACGAACGCGCCGAGGGCCGCCACTCCACCGGCGGCATGGACGAGCT
GTACAAGAGTGCTGGTGGTGGAGTGCAGGTGGAAACCATCTCCCCAGGAGACGGGCGCACCTTCCCCAAG
CGCGGCCAGACCTGCGTGGTGCACTACACCGGGATGCTTGAAGATGGAAAGAAATTTGATTCCTCCCGGG
ACAGAAACAAGCCCTTTAAGTTTATGCTAGGCAAGCAGGAGGTGATCCGAGGCTGGGAAGAAGGGGTTGC
CCAGATGAGTGTGGGTCAGAGAGCCAAACTGACTATATCTCCAGATTATGCCTATGGTGCCACTGGGCAC
CCAGGCATCATCCCACCACATGCCACTCTCGTCTTCGATGTGGAGCTTCTAAAACTGGAAAGTGCTGGTG
GTAGTGCTGGTGGTAGTGCTGGTGGTAGTGCTGGTGGTAGTGCTGGTGGTCCTCGAGCTCAAGCTTCGAA
TTCAGGATCAGGAGAGGGATCAACCAAGATGAGAAGAGTGGCTACTCTGGTGGACCTTGGAACCGGAGGA
TCAGAGCTCTGACTGCAGG
