>Addgene plasmid #61527 | mChF-AIP | addgene partial sequence | sequence record 101080 | mCherry-F 5'-ccccgtaatgcagaagaaga-3'
ACGGCGCCCTGAAGGGCGAGATCAAGCAGAGGCTGAAGCTGAAGGACGGCGGCCACTACGACGCTGAGGT
CAAGACCACCTACAAGGCCAAGAAGCCCGTGCAGCTGCCCGGCGCCTACAACGTCAACATCAAGTTGGAC
ATCACCTCCCACAACGAGGACTACACCATCGTGGAACAGTACGAACGCGCCGAGGGCCGCCACTCCACCG
GCGGCATGGACGAGCTGTACAAGAGTGCTGGTGGTGGAGTGCAGGTGGAAACCATCTCCCCAGGAGACGG
GCGCACCTTCCCCAAGCGCGGCCAGACCTGCGTGGTGCACTACACCGGGATGCTTGAAGATGGAAAGAAA
TTTGATTCCTCCCGGGACAGAAACAAGCCCTTTAAGTTTATGCTAGGCAAGCAGGAGGTGATCCGAGGCT
GGGAAGAAGGGGTTGCCCAGATGAGTGTGGGTCAGAGAGCCAAACTGACTATATCTCCAGATTATGCCTA
TGGTGCCACTGGGCACCCAGGCATCATCCCACCACATGCCACTCTCGTCTTCGATGTGGAGCTTCTAAAA
CTGGAAAGTGCTGGTGGTAGTGCTGGTGGTAGTGCTGGTGGTAGTGCTGGTGGTAGTGCTGGTGGTCCTC
GAGCTCAAGCTTCGAATTCAGGATCAGGAGAGGGATCAACCAAGATGAGAAGAGTGGCTACTCTGGTGGA
CCTTGGAACCGGAGGATCAGAGCTCTGACTGCA
